>Addgene plasmid #125238 | plenti-ATF4 | addgene full sequence | sequence record 244101 | Addgene NGS Result
GTCGACGGATCGGGAGATCTCCCGATCCCCTATGGTGCACTCTCAGTACAATCTGCTCTGATGCCGCATA
GTTAAGCCAGTATCTGCTCCCTGCTTGTGTGTTGGAGGTCGCTGAGTAGTGCGCGAGCAAAATTTAAGCT
ACAACAAGGCAAGGCTTGACCGACAATTGCATGAAGAATCTGCTTAGGGTTAGGCGTTTTGCGCTGCTTC
GCGATGTACGGGCCAGATATCGCGTTGACATTGATTATTGACTAGTTATTAATAGTAATCAATTACGGGG
TCATTAGTTCATAGCCCATATATGGAGTTCCGCGTTACATAACTTACGGTAAATGGCCCGCCTGGCTGAC
CGCCCAACGACCCCCGCCCATTGACGTCAATAATGACGTATGTTCCCATAGTAACGCCAATAGGGACTTT
CCATTGACGTCAATGGGTGGAGTATTTACGGTAAACTGCCCACTTGGCAGTACATCAAGTGTATCATATG
CCAAGTACGCCCCCTATTGACGTCAATGACGGTAAATGGCCCGCCTGGCATTATGCCCAGTACATGACCT
TATGGGACTTTCCTACTTGGCAGTACATCTACGTATTAGTCATCGCTATTACCATGGTGATGCGGTTTTG
GCAGTACATCAATGGGCGTGGATAGCGGTTTGACTCACGGGGATTTCCAAGTCTCCACCCCATTGACGTC
AATGGGAGTTTGTTTTGGCACCAAAATCAACGGGACTTTCCAAAATGTCGTAACAACTCCGCCCCATTGA
CGCAAATGGGCGGTAGGCGTGTACGGTGGGAGGTCTATATAAGCAGCGCGTTTTGCCTGTACTGGGTCTC
TCTGGTTAGACCAGATCTGAGCCTGGGAGCTCTCTGGCTAACTAGGGAACCCACTGCTTAAGCCTCAATA
AAGCTTGCCTTGAGTGCTTCAAGTAGTGTGTGCCCGTCTGTTGTGTGACTCTGGTAACTAGAGATCCCTC
AGACCCTTTTAGTCAGTGTGGAAAATCTCTAGCAGTGGCGCCCGAACAGGGACTTGAAAGCGAAAGGGAA
ACCAGAGGAGCTCTCTCGACGCAGGACTCGGCTTGCTGAAGCGCGCACGGCAAGAGGCGAGGGGCGGCGA
CTGGTGAGTACGCCAAAAATTTTGACTAGCGGAGGCTAGAAGGAGAGAGATGGGTGCGAGAGCGTCAGTA
TTAAGCGGGGGAGAATTAGATCGCGATGGGAAAAAATTCGGTTAAGGCCAGGGGGAAAGAAAAAATATAA
ATTAAAACATATAGTATGGGCAAGCAGGGAGCTAGAACGATTCGCAGTTAATCCTGGCCTGTTAGAAACA
TCAGAAGGCTGTAGACAAATACTGGGACAGCTACAACCATCCCTTCAGACAGGATCAGAAGAACTTAGAT
CATTATATAATACAGTAGCAACCCTCTATTGTGTGCATCAAAGGATAGAGATAAAAGACACCAAGGAAGC
TTTAGACAAGATAGAGGAAGAGCAAAACAAAAGTAAGACCACCGCACAGCAAGCGGCCGGCCGCTGATCT
TCAGACCTGGAGGAGGAGATATGAGGGACAATTGGAGAAGTGAATTATATAAATATAAAGTAGTAAAAAT
TGAACCATTAGGAGTAGCACCCACCAAGGCAAAGAGAAGAGTGGTGCAGAGAGAAAAAAGAGCAGTGGGA
ATAGGAGCTTTGTTCCTTGGGTTCTTGGGAGCAGCAGGAAGCACTATGGGCGCAGCGTCAATGACGCTGA
CGGTACAGGCCAGACAATTATTGTCTGGTATAGTGCAGCAGCAGAACAATTTGCTGAGGGCTATTGAGGC
GCAACAGCATCTGTTGCAACTCACAGTCTGGGGCATCAAGCAGCTCCAGGCAAGAATCCTGGCTGTGGAA
AGATACCTAAAGGATCAACAGCTCCTGGGGATTTGGGGTTGCTCTGGAAAACTCATTTGCACCACTGCTG
TGCCTTGGAATGCTAGTTGGAGTAATAAATCTCTGGAACAGATTTGGAATCACACGACCTGGATGGAGTG
GGACAGAGAAATTAACAATTACACAAGCTTAATACACTCCTTAATTGAAGAATCGCAAAACCAGCAAGAA
AAGAATGAACAAGAATTATTGGAATTAGATAAATGGGCAAGTTTGTGGAATTGGTTTAACATAACAAATT
GGCTGTGGTATATAAAATTATTCATAATGATAGTAGGAGGCTTGGTAGGTTTAAGAATAGTTTTTGCTGT
ACTTTCTATAGTGAATAGAGTTAGGCAGGGATATTCACCATTATCGTTTCAGACCCACCTCCCAACCCCG
AGGGGACCCGACAGGCCCGAAGGAATAGAAGAAGAAGGTGGAGAGAGAGACAGAGACAGATCCATTCGAT
TAGTGAACGGATCGGCACTGCGTGCGCCAATTCTGCAGACAAATGGCAGTATTCATCCACAATTTTAAAA
GAAAAGGGGGGATTGGGGGGTACAGTGCAGGGGAAAGAATAGTAGACATAATAGCAACAGACATACAAAC
TAAAGAATTACAAAAACAAATTACAAAAATTCAAAATTTTCGGGTTTATTACAGGGACAGCAGAGATCCA
GTTTGGTTAGTACCGGGCCCGCTCTAGACATGTCCAATATGACCGCCATGTTGACATTGATTATTGACTA
GTTATTAATAGTAATCAATTACGGGGTCATTAGTTCATAGCCCATATATGGAGTTCCGCGTTACATAACT
TACGGTAAATGGCCCGCCTGGCTGACCGCCCAACGACCCCCGCCCATTGACGTCAATAATGACGTATGTT
CCCATAGTAACGCCAATAGGGACTTTCCATTGACGTCAATGGGTGGAGTATTTACGGTAAACTGCCCACT
TGGCAGTACATCAAGTGTATCATATGCCAAGTCCGCCCCCTATTGACGTCAATGACGGTAAATGGCCCGC
CTGGCATTATGCCCAGTACATGACCTTACGGGACTTTCCTACTTGGCAGTACATCTACGTATTAGTCATC
GCTATTACCATGGTGATGCGGTTTTGGCAGTACACCAATGGGCGTGGATAGCGGTTTGACTCACGGGGAT
TTCCAAGTCTCCACCCCATTGACGTCAATGGGAGTTTGTTTTGGCACCAAAATCAACGGGACTTTCCAAA
ATGTCGTAATAACCCCGCCCCGTTGACGCAAATGGGCGGTAGGCGTGTACGGTGGGAGGTCTATATAAGC
AGAGCTCGTTTAGTGAACCGTCAGAATTTTGTAATACGACTCACTATAGGGCGGCCGGGAATTCGCCGCC
ATGGACTACAAGGACGACGATGACAAGGGGTCGACCATGACCGAAATGAGCTTCCTGAGCAGCGAGGTGT
TGGTGGGGGACTTGATGTCCCCCTTCGACCAGTCGGGTTTGGGGGCTGAAGAAAGCCTAGGTCTCTTAGA
TGATTACCTGGAGGTGGCCAAGCACTTCAAACCTCATGGGTTCTCCAGCGACAAGGCTAAGGCGGGCTCC
TCCGAATGGCTGGCTGTGGATGGGTTGGTCAGTCCCTCCAACAACAGCAAGGAGGATGCCTTCTCCGGGA
CAGATTGGATGTTGGAGAAAATGGATTTGAAGGAGTTCGACTTGGATGCCCTGTTGGGTATAGATGACCT
GGAAACCATGCCAGATGACCTTCTGACCACGTTGGATGACACTTGTGATCTCTTTGCCCCCCTAGTCCAG
GAGACTAATAAGCAGCCCCCCCAGACGGTGAACCCAATTGGCCATCTCCCAGAAAGTTTAACAAAACCCG
ACCAGGTTGCCCCCTTCACCTTCTTACAACCTCTTCCCCTTTCCCCAGGGGTCCTGTCCTCCACTCCAGA
TCATTCCTTTAGTTTAGAGCTGGGCAGTGAAGTGGATATCACTGAAGGAGATAGGAAGCCAGACTACACT
GCTTACGTTGCCATGATCCCTCAGTGCATAAAGGAGGAAGACACCCCTTCAGATAATGATAGTGGCATCT
GTATGAGCCCAGAGTCCTATCTGGGGTCTCCTCAGCACAGCCCCTCTACCAGGGGCTCTCCAAATAGGAG
CCTCCCATCTCCAGGTGTTCTCTGTGGGTCTGCCCGTCCCAAACCTTACGATCCTCCTGGAGAGAAGATG
GTAGCAGCAAAAGTAAAGGGTGAGAAACTGGATAAGAAGCTGAAAAAAATGGAGCAAAACAAGACAGCAG
CCACTAGGTACCGCCAGAAGAAGAGGGCGGAGCAGGAGGCTCTTACTGGTGAGTGCAAAGAGCTGGAAAA
GAAGAACGAGGCTCTAAAAGAGAGGGCGGATTCCCTGGCCAAGGAGATCCAGTACCTGAAAGATTTGATA
GAAGAGGTCCGCAAGGCAAGGGGGAAGAAAAGGGTCCCCTAGGCGGCCGCTCGAGCAGAAACTCATCTCA
GAAGAGGATCTGGCAGCAAATGATATCCTGGATTACAAGGATGACGACGATAAGGTTTAAACCTAGGCGT
AGCGGCCGCAAATTCCGCCCCTCTCCCTCCCCCCCCCCTAACGTTACTGGCCGAAGCCGCTTGGAATAAG
GCCGGTGTGCGTTTGTCTATATGTTATTTTCCACCATATTGCCGTCTTTTGGCAATGTGAGGGCCCGGAA
ACCTGGCCCTGTCTTCTTGACGAGCATTCCTAGGGGTCTTTCCCCTCTCGCCAAAGGAATGCAAGGTCTG
TTGAATGTCGTGAAGGAAGCAGTTCCTCTGGAAGCTTCTTGAAGACAAACAACGTCTGTAGCGACCCTTT
GCAGGCAGCGGAACCCCCCACCTGGCGACAGGTGCCTCTGCGGCCAAAAGCCACGTGTATAAGATACACC
TGCAAAGGCGGCACAACCCCAGTGCCACGTTGTGAGTTGGATAGTTGTGGAAAGAGTCAAATGGCTCTCC
TCAAGCGTATTCAACAAGGGGCTGAAGGATGCCCAGAAGGTACCCCATTGTATGGGATCTGATCTGGGGC
CTCGGTGCACATGCTTTACATGTGTTTAGTCGAGGTTAAAAAAACGTCTAGGCCCCCCGAACCACGGGGA
CGTGGTTTTCCTTTGAAAAACACGATGATCATATGACCGAGTACAAGCCCACGGTGCGCCTCGCCACCCG
CGACGACGTCCCCCGGGCAGTACGCACCCTCGCCGCCGCGTTCGCCGACTACCCCGCCACGCGCCACACC
GTCGATCCAGACCGCCACATCGAGCGGGTCACCGAGCTGCAAGAACTCTTCCTCACGCGCGTCGGGCTCG
ACATCGGCAAGGTGTGGGTCGCGGACGACGGCGCCGCGGTGGCGGTCTGGACCACGCCGGAGAGCGTCGA
AGCGGGGGCGGTGTTCGCCGAGATCGGCCCGCGCATGGCCGAGTTGAGCGGTTCCCGGCTGGCCGCGCAG
CAACAGATGGAAGGCCTCCTGGCGCCGCACCGGCCCAAGGAGCCCGCGTGGTTCCTGGCCACCGTCGGCG
TCTCGCCCGACCACCAGGGCAAGGGTCTGGGCAGCGCCGTCGTGCTCCCCGGAGTGGAGGCGGCCGAGCG
CGCCGGGGTGCCCGCCTTCCTGGAGACCTCCGCGCCCCGCAACCTCCCCTTCTACGAGCGGCTCGGCTTC
ACCGTCACCGCCGACGTCGAGGTGCCCGAAGGACCGCGCACCTGGTGCATGACCCGCAAGCCCGGTGCCT
GATGTACAAGTAGGATTCGTCGAGGGACCTAATAACTTCGTATAGCATACATTATACGAAGTTATACATG
TTTAAGGGTTCCGGTTCCACTAGGTACAATTCGATATCAAGCTTATCGATAATCAACCTCTGGATTACAA
AATTTGTGAAAGATTGACTGGTATTCTTAACTATGTTGCTCCTTTTACGCTATGTGGATACGCTGCTTTA
ATGCCTTTGTATCATGCTATTGCTTCCCGTATGGCTTTCATTTTCTCCTCCTTGTATAAATCCTGGTTGC
TGTCTCTTTATGAGGAGTTGTGGCCCGTTGTCAGGCAACGTGGCGTGGTGTGCACTGTGTTTGCTGACGC
AACCCCCACTGGTTGGGGCATTGCCACCACCTGTCAGCTCCTTTCCGGGACTTTCGCTTTCCCCCTCCCT
ATTGCCACGGCGGAACTCATCGCCGCCTGCCTTGCCCGCTGCTGGACAGGGGCTCGGCTGTTGGGCACTG
ACAATTCCGTGGTGTTGTCGGGGAAATCATCGTCCTTTCCTTGGCTGCTCGCCTGTGTTGCCACCTGGAT
TCTGCGCGGGACGTCCTTCTGCTACGTCCCTTCGGCCCTCAATCCAGCGGACCTTCCTTCCCGCGGCCTG
CTGCCGGCTCTGCGGCCTCTTCCGCGTCTTCGCCTTCGCCCTCAGACGAGTCGGATCTCCCTTTGGGCCG
CCTCCCCGCATCGATACCGTCGACCTCGATCGAGACCTAGAAAAACATGGAGCAATCACAAGTAGCAATA
CAGCAGCTACCAATGCTGATTGTGCCTGGCTAGAAGCACAAGAGGAGGAGGAGGTGGGTTTTCCAGTCAC
ACCTCAGGTACCTTTAAGACCAATGACTTACAAGGCAGCTGTAGATCTTAGCCACTTTTTAAAAGAAAAG
GGGGGACTGGAAGGGCTAATTCACTCCCAACGAAGACAAGATATCCTTGATCTGTGGATCTACCACACAC
AAGGCTACTTCCCTGATTGGCAGAACTACACACCAGGGCCAGGGATCAGATATCCACTGACCTTTGGATG
GTGCTACAAGCTAGTACCAGTTGAGCAAGAGAAGGTAGAAGAAGCCAATGAAGGAGAGAACACCCGCTTG
TTACACCCTGTGAGCCTGCATGGGATGGATGACCCGGAGAGAGAAGTATTAGAGTGGAGGTTTGACAGCC
GCCTAGCATTTCATCACATGGCCCGAGAGCTGCATCCGGACTGTACTGGGTCTCTCTGGTTAGACCAGAT
CTGAGCCTGGGAGCTCTCTGGCTAACTAGGGAACCCACTGCTTAAGCCTCAATAAAGCTTGCCTTGAGTG
CTTCAAGTAGTGTGTGCCCGTCTGTTGTGTGACTCTGGTAACTAGAGATCCCTCAGACCCTTTTAGTCAG
TGTGGAAAATCTCTAGCAGCATGTGAGCAAAAGGCCAGCAAAAGGCCAGGAACCGTAAAAAGGCCGCGTT
GCTGGCGTTTTTCCATAGGCTCCGCCCCCCTGACGAGCATCACAAAAATCGACGCTCAAGTCAGAGGTGG
CGAAACCCGACAGGACTATAAAGATACCAGGCGTTTCCCCCTGGAAGCTCCCTCGTGCGCTCTCCTGTTC
CGACCCTGCCGCTTACCGGATACCTGTCCGCCTTTCTCCCTTCGGGAAGCGTGGCGCTTTCTCATAGCTC
ACGCTGTAGGTATCTCAGTTCGGTGTAGGTCGTTCGCTCCAAGCTGGGCTGTGTGCACGAACCCCCCGTT
CAGCCCGACCGCTGCGCCTTATCCGGTAACTATCGTCTTGAGTCCAACCCGGTAAGACACGACTTATCGC
CACTGGCAGCAGCCACTGGTAACAGGATTAGCAGAGCGAGGTATGTAGGCGGTGCTACAGAGTTCTTGAA
GTGGTGGCCTAACTACGGCTACACTAGAAGAACAGTATTTGGTATCTGCGCTCTGCTGAAGCCAGTTACC
TTCGGAAAAAGAGTTGGTAGCTCTTGATCCGGCAAACAAACCACCGCTGGTAGCGGTGGTTTTTTTGTTT
GCAAGCAGCAGATTACGCGCAGAAAAAAAGGATCTCAAGAAGATCCTTTGATCTTTTCTACGGGGTCTGA
CGCTCAGTGGAACGAAAACTCACGTTAAGGGATTTTGGTCATGATTACGCCCCGCCCTGCCACTCATCGC
AGTACTGTTGTAATTCATTAAGCATTCTGCCGACATGGAAGCCATCACAAACGGCATGATGAACCTGAAT
CGCCAGCGGCATCAGCACCTTGTCGCCTTGCGTATAATATTTGCCCATGGTGAAAACGGGGGCGAAGAAG
TTGTCCATATTGGCCACGTTTAAATCAAAACTGGTGAAACTCACCCAGGGATTGGCTGAGACGAAAAACA
TATTCTCAATAAACCCTTTAGGGAAATAGGCCAGGTTTTCACCGTAACACGCCACATCTTGCGAATATAT
GTGTAGAAACTGCCGGAAATCGTCGTGGTATTCACTCCAGAGCGATGAAAACGTTTCAGTTTGCTCATGG
AAAACGGTGTAACAAGGGTGAACACTATCCCATATCACCAGCTCACCGTCTTTCATTGCCATACGGAACT
CCGGATGAGCATTCATCAGGCGGGCAAGAATGTGAATAAAGGCCGGATAAAACTTGTGCTTATTTTTCTT
TACGGTCTTTAAAAAGGCCGTAATATCCAGCTGAACGGTCTGGTTATAGGTACATTGAGCAACTGACTGA
AATGCCTCAAAATGTTCTTTACGATGCCATTGGGATATATCAACGGTGGTATATCCAGTGATTTTTTTCT
CCATACTCTTCCTTTTTCAATATTATTGAAGCATTTATCAGGGTTATTGTCTCATGAGCGGATACATATT
TGAATGTATTTAGAAAAATAAACAAATAGGGGTTCCGCGCACATTTCCCCGAAAAGTGCCACCTGAC
Features (pLannotate 1.2.2; 26 found; start..end, strand, type, name):
     31..83      -  misc_feature   bom (fragment): basis of mobility region from pBR322
    237..616     +  enhancer       CMV enhancer: human cytomegalovirus immediate early enhancer
    617..816     +  promoter       CMV promoter: human cytomegalovirus (CMV) immediate early promoter
    834..1014    +  LTR            5' LTR (truncated): truncated 5' long terminal repeat (LTR) from HIV-1
   1061..1186    +  misc_feature   HIV-1 Ψ: packaging signal of human immunodeficiency virus type 1
   1170..1508    +  CDS            HIV-1 gag (fragment): gag protein from human immunodeficiency virus 1; gag
   1683..1916    +  misc_feature   RRE: The Rev response element (RRE) of HIV-1 allows for Rev-dependent mRNA export from the nucleus to the cytoplasm.
   2293..2393    +  CDS            Rev (fragment): human immunodeficiency virus 1 (HIV-1) Rev protein; rev; enhances nuclear export of unspliced and incompletely spliced viral mRNAs
   2443..2560    +  misc_feature   cPPT/CTS: central polypurine tract and central termination sequence of HIV-1
   2643..3022    +  enhancer       CMV enhancer: human cytomegalovirus immediate early enhancer
   3024..3223    +  promoter       CMV promoter: human cytomegalovirus (CMV) immediate early promoter
   3252..3270    +  promoter       T7 promoter: promoter for bacteriophage T7 RNA polymerase
   3297..3317    +  CDS            FLAG (fragment): FLAG® epitope tag, followed by an enterokinase cleavage site
   3327..4379    +  CDS            ATF4: ATF4_HUMAN - Also known as CREB2 From Homo sapiens (Human).
   4441..4465    +  CDS            3xFLAG (fragment): three tandem FLAG® epitope tags
   4498..5069    +  misc_feature   IRES: internal ribosome entry site (IRES) of the encephalomyocarditis virus (EMCV)
   5073..5672    +  CDS            PuroR: puromycin N-acetyltransferase; pac from Streptomyces alboniger; confers resistance to puromycin
   5702..5735    +  protein_bind   loxP: Cre-mediated recombination occurs in the 8-bp core sequence (GCATACAT). Cre recombinase
   5768..5791    +  misc_feature   MCS (fragment): pBluescript multiple cloning site
   5791..6379    +  misc_feature   WPRE: woodchuck hepatitis virus posttranscriptional regulatory element
   6380..6399    +  misc_feature   MCS (fragment): pBluescript multiple cloning site
   6401..6901    +  CDS            nef (fragment): NEF_HV1LA - Experimental evidence at protein level: Swiss-Prot protein existence level 1. Extracellular Nef protein targets CD4(+) T-lymphocytes for apoptosis by interacting with CXCR4 surface receptors. From Human immunodeficiency virus type 1 group M subtype B (isolate Lai) (HIV-1).
   6908..7088    +  LTR            5' LTR (truncated): truncated 5' long terminal repeat (LTR) from HIV-1
   7150..7738    -  rep_origin     ori: high-copy-number ColE1/pMB1/pBR322/pUC origin of replication
   7818..8474    -  CDS            cat: CAT_ECOLX - Experimental evidence at protein level: Swiss-Prot protein existence level 1. This enzyme is an effector of chloramphenicol resistance in bacteria. From Escherichia coli. This protein is used as a marker in many commonly used cloning vectors, such as pACYC184.
   8475..8579    -  promoter       AmpR promoter: bla
