[The description below was written by a language model from this plasmid's Addgene catalogue record and pLannotate feature annotations shown in this document.]
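Description:
plenti-ATF4 is an HIV-1-based lentiviral expression vector for human ATF4 (also known as CREB2), built in a commercial pLenti-c-Myc-DDK-IRES-Puro backbone. The sequenced plasmid is about 8.6 kb. It is propagated in E. coli through a ColE1/pUC-type origin and selected with chloramphenicol via a cat gene driven by the AmpR (bla) promoter. The catalogue lists it as low copy and grown in a recombination-tolerant strain, which is usual for plasmids carrying repeated LTR sequences.

A CMV enhancer/promoter placed upstream of a truncated 5' LTR drives transcription of the viral genome in packaging cells. This is followed by the Ψ packaging signal with a gag fragment, the Rev response element for nuclear export of the unspliced RNA, and the cPPT/CTS that aids nuclear import of the reverse-transcribed genome. The internal cassette uses a second CMV enhancer/promoter, with a T7 promoter just downstream, to express the ATF4 coding sequence. ATF4 is preceded by a FLAG epitope, matching the N-terminal Flag tag in the catalogue. A further FLAG-type fragment lies downstream of the ORF, probably a remnant of the backbone's C-terminal Myc-DDK tag; the record does not show whether it is in frame. An EMCV IRES then links translation of puromycin N-acetyltransferase to the same transcript, so transduced mammalian cells can be selected with puromycin. A single loxP site, a WPRE that enhances transcript stability and expression, a nef fragment and the 3' LTR complete the proviral region.

The stated purpose is simply ATF4 expression. The design suits transient transfection or stable lentiviral transduction for studying this stress-responsive transcription factor, for example its role in apoptosis.
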