Addgene plasmid #125238: plenti-ATF4
Purpose: ATF4 expression vector
Depositing lab: Rozita Yarmand. Depositing organization: University of Texas MD Anderson Cancer Center. Publication: A novel dual kinase function of the RET proto-oncogene negatively regulates activating transcription factor 4-mediated apoptosis. Bagheri-Yarmand R, Sinha KM, Gururaj AE, Ahmed Z, Rizvi YQ, Huang SC, Ladbury JE, Bogler O, Williams MD, Cote GJ, Gagel RF. J Biol Chem. 2015 May 1;290(18):11749-61. doi: 10.1074/jbc.M114.619833. Epub 2015 Mar 20. PubMed 25795775.
Backbone
  Vector backbone: pLenti-c-Myc-DDK-IRES-Puro
  Backbone manufacturer: origene
  Backbone size w/o insert (bp): 7600
  Vector type: Lentiviral
Growth in bacteria
  Bacterial resistance: Chloramphenicol, 25 μg/mL
  Growth temperature: 37°C
  Growth strain: NEB Stable
  Copy number: Low Copy
Gene/Insert
  Gene/Insert name: ATF4
  Species: H. sapiens (human)
  Entrez Gene: ATF4 (a.k.a. CREB-2, CREB2, TAXREB67, TXREB)
  Tag / fusion protein: Flag (N terminal on insert)
  Cloning method: Restriction Enzyme; 5′ cloning site EcoRI (unknown if destroyed); 3′ cloning site XhoI (unknown if destroyed)
  Sequencing primers: 5′ Unknown
Terms and licenses: Academic/Nonprofit Terms; Industry Terms: Not Available to Industry
How to cite: plenti-ATF4 was a gift from Rozita Yarmand (Addgene plasmid # 125238 ; http://n2t.net/addgene:125238 ; RRID:Addgene_125238)
